>Addgene plasmid #53242 | pMyc0ElbLuc | depositor partial sequence | sequence record 91242 | myc binding sites
TCATGGTTATGGCAGCACTGCATAATTCTCTTACTGTCATGCCATCCGTAAGATGCTTTTCTGTGACTGG
TGAGTACTCAACCAAGTCATTCTGAGAATAGTGTATGCGGCGACCGAGTTGCTCTTGCCCGGCGTCAATA
CGGGATAATACCGCGCCACATAGCAGAACTTTAAAAGTGCTCATCATTGGAAAACGTTCTTCGGGGCGAA
AACTCTCAAGGATCTTACCGCTGTTGAGATCCAGTTCGATGTAACCCACTCGTGCACCCAACTGATCTTC
AGCATCTTTTACTTTCACCAGCGTTTCTGGGTGAGCAAAAACAGGAAGGCAAAATGCCGCAAAAAAGGGA
ATAAGGGCGACACGGAAATGTTGAATACTCATACTCTTCCTTTTTCAATATTATTGAAGCATTTATCAGG
GTTATTGTCTCATGAGCGGATACATATTTGAATGTATTTAGAAAAATAAACAAATAGGGGTTCCGCGCAC
ATTTCCCCGAAAAGTGCCACCTGACGTCTAAGAAACCATTATTATCATGACATTAACCTATAAAAATAGG
CGTATCACGAGGCCCTTTCGTCTCGCGCGTTTCGGTGATGACGGTGAAAACCTCTGACACATGCAGCTCC
CGGAGACGGTCACAGCTTGTCTGTAAGCGGATGCCGGGAGCAGACAAGCCCGTCAGGGCGCGTCAGCGGG
TGTTGGCGGGTGTCGGGGCTGGCTTAACTATGCGGC
