>Addgene plasmid #53242 | pMyc0ElbLuc | addgene partial sequence | sequence record 92620 | Luc-F 5'-CAGTCAAGTAACAACCGCGA-3'
GTACCGAAAGGTCTTACCGGAAAACTCGACGCAAGAAAAATCAGAGAGATCCTCATAAAGGCCAAGAAGG
GCGGAAAGTCCAAATTGTAAAATGTAACTGTATTCAGCGATGACGAAATTCTTAGCTATTGTAATCCTCC
GAGGCAAGGACTTTCCTTCAGAATTGCTAAGTTTTTTGAGTCATGCTGTGTTTAGTAATAGAACTCTTGC
TTGCTTTGCTATTTACACCACAAAGGAAAAAGCTGCACTGCTATACAAGAAAATTATGGAAAAATATTCT
GTAACCTTTATAAGTAGGCATAACAGTTATAATCATAACATACTGTTTTTTCTTACTCCACACAGGCATA
GAGTGTCTGCTATTAATAACTATGCTCAAAAATTGTGTACCTTTAGCTTTTTAATTTGTAAAGGGGTTAA
TAAGGAATATTTGATGTATAGTGCCTTGACTAGAGATCATAATCAGCCATACCACATTTGTAGAGGTTTT
ACTTGCTTTAAAAAACCTCCCACACCTCCCCCTGAACCTGAAACATAAAATGAATGCAATTGTTGTTGTT
AACTTGTTTATTGCAGCTTATAATGGTTACAAATAAAGCAATAGCATCACAAATTTCACAAATAAAGCAT
TTTTTTCACTGCATTCTAGTTGTGGTTTGTCCAAACTCATCAATGTATCTTATCATGTCTGGATCTGCCG
GTCTCCCTATAGTGAGTCGTATTAATTTCGATAAGCCAGGTTAACCTGCATTAATGAATCGGCCAACGCG
CGGGGAGAGGCGGTTTGCGTATTGGGCGCTCTTCCGCTTCCTCGCTCACTGACTCGCTGCGCTCGGTCGT
TCGGCTGCGGCGAGCGGTATCAGCTCACTCCAAAGGCGGTAATACGG
