>Addgene plasmid #53242 | pMyc0ElbLuc | addgene partial sequence | sequence record 92621 | LucNRev 5'-CCTTATGCAGTTGCTCTCC-3'
GGCCTTTCTTTATGTTTTTGGCGTCTTCCATTTGGATCCGGGCCCTCTAGATGCGGCCGCATGCATAAGC
TAATTCGAGCTCGGTACCACATTATATACCCTCTGCAGGCATGCAAGCTTCAGCTGCTCGAGTTCTATAG
TGTCACCTAAATCGTATGTGTATGATACATAAGGTTATGTATTAATTGTAGCCGCGTTCTAACGACAATA
TGTCCATATGGTGCACTCTCAGTACAATCTGCTCTGATGCCGCATAGTTAAGCCAGCCCCGACACCCGCC
AACACCCGCTGACGCGCCCTGACGGGCTTGTCTGCTCCCGGCATCCGCTTACAGACAAGCTGTGACCGTC
TCCGGGAGCTGCATGTGTCAGAGGTTTTCACCGTCATCACCGAAACGCGCGAGACGAAAGGGCCTCGTGA
TACGCCTATTTTTATAGGTTAATGTCATGATAATAATGGTTTCTTAGACGTCAGGTGGCACTTTTCGGGG
AAATGTGCGCGGAACCCCTATTTGTTTATTTTTCTAAATACATTCAAATATGTATCCGCTCATGAGACAA
TAACCCTGATAAATGCTTCAATAATATTGAAAAAGGAAGAGTATGAGTATTCAACATTTCCGTGTCGCCC
TTATTCCCTTTTTTGCGGCATTTTGCCTTCCTGTTTTTGCTCACCCAGAAACGCTGGTGAAAGTAAAAGA
TGCTGAAGATCAGTTGGGTGCACGAGTGGGTTACATCGAACTGGATCTCAACAGCGGTAAGATCCTTGAG
AGTTTTCGCCCCGAAGAACGTTTTCCAATGATGAGCACTTTTAAAGTTCTGCTATGTGGCGCGGTATTAT
CCCGTATTGACGCCGGGCAAGAGCAACTCGGTCGCCGCATACACTATTCTCAGAATGACTTGGTTGAGTA
CTCACCAGTCACAGAAAAGCATCTTACGGATGGCATGACAGTA
