[The description below was written by a language model from this plasmid's Addgene catalogue record.]
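Description:
pMyc0ElbLuc is a firefly luciferase reporter plasmid for transfection-based transcription assays. It serves as the control that lacks Myc binding sites upstream of its minimal promoter. It is derived from pG5ElbLuc, which was itself built from the GAL4-responsive reporter pG5E1bCAT by replacing the chloramphenicol acetyltransferase gene with the firefly luciferase coding region taken from pGEM-Luc. To make pMyc0ElbLuc, the GAL4 binding sites of pG5ElbLuc were excised as a PstI–KpnI fragment. They were replaced with a short double-stranded oligonucleotide carrying only the TATA element of the adenovirus E1b promoter. Luciferase is therefore driven by a bare E1b TATA box with no upstream activator sites, so expression should reflect basal transcription only.

The plasmid is propagated in E. coli as a high-copy construct under ampicillin selection. The record does not name the origin of replication, gives no feature table, and lists no mammalian selection marker. Although the catalogue entry links the insert to human MYC, the plasmid contains no Myc coding sequence and, as its stated purpose makes clear, no Myc recognition sites. The association reflects its experimental role. In the study of Myc transactivation and its inhibition by mutation of the Thr-58 and Ser-62 phosphorylation sites, a construct of this kind would provide the baseline for comparison with reporters that do carry Myc sites. That comparison distinguishes site-dependent activation by Myc from nonspecific effects on the minimal promoter or on luciferase expression.
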