Addgene plasmid #53242: pMyc0ElbLuc
Purpose: reporter plasmid without myc cDNA binding sites
Depositing lab: Roger Davis. Depositing organization: University of Massachusetts, Worcester. Publication: Transactivation of gene expression by Myc is inhibited by mutation at the phosphorylation sites Thr-58 and Ser-62. Gupta S, Seth A, Davis RJ. Proc Natl Acad Sci U S A. 1993 Apr 15;90(8):3216-20. PubMed 8386367.
Backbone
  Vector backbone: pG5ElbLuc
  Modifications to backbone: The plasmid pG5ElbLuc was prepared from pG5E1bCAT (23) by replacing the chloramphenicol acetyltransferase gene (EcoRI and Sty I fragment) with the firefly luciferase gene (from pGEM-Luc) as a 1745-bp HindIII-StuI blunt-end fragment. The GAL4 binding sites were removed from pG5ElbLuc as a Pst I and Kpn I fragment and replaced with a double-stranded 20-mer oligonucleotide that contains the Elb promoter TATA element (5'-GAGGGTATATAATGTGGTAC- 3' and 5'-CACATTATATACCCTCTGCA-3') to create the plasmid pMycOElbLuc.
Growth in bacteria
  Bacterial resistance: Ampicillin, 100 μg/mL
  Growth temperature: 37°C
  Growth strain: Top10
  Copy number: High Copy
Gene/Insert
  Gene/Insert name: pMycOElbLuc
  Species: H. sapiens (human)
  Entrez Gene: MYC (a.k.a. MRTL, MYCC, bHLHe39, c-Myc)
Terms and licenses: Academic/Nonprofit Terms; Industry Terms: Not Available to Industry
How to cite: pMyc0ElbLuc was a gift from Roger Davis (Addgene plasmid # 53242 ; http://n2t.net/addgene:53242 ; RRID:Addgene_53242)
